Addgene plasmid #202423: pQCXIZ GFP PODXL delta EC
Purpose: Expression of GFP-tagged PODXL without extracellular domain
Depositing lab: David Bryant. Depositing organization: University of Glasgow. Publication: Spatial regulation of the glycocalyx component podocalyxin is a switch for prometastatic function. Roman-Fernandez A, Mansour MA, Kugeratski FG, Anand J, Sandilands E, Galbraith L, Rakovic K, Freckmann EC, Cumming EM, Park J, Nikolatou K, Lilla S, Shaw R, Strachan D, Mason S, Patel R, McGarry L, Katoch A, Campbell KJ, Nixon C, Miller CJ, Leung HY, Le Quesne J, Norman JC, Zanivan S, Blyth K, Bryant DM. Sci Adv. 2023 Feb 3;9(5):eabq1858. doi: 10.1126/sciadv.abq1858. Epub 2023 Feb 3. PubMed 36735782.
Backbone
  Vector backbone: pQCXIZ GFP
  Vector type: Lentiviral
Growth in bacteria
  Bacterial resistance: Ampicillin, 100 μg/mL
  Growth temperature: 37°C
  Growth strain: NEB Stable
  Copy number: High Copy
Gene/Insert
  Gene/Insert name: PODXL
  Species: H. sapiens (human)
  Mutation: deleted extracellular domain
  Entrez Gene: PODXL (a.k.a. Gp200, PC, PCLP, PCLP-1, PDX, PODXL1, gp135)
  Tag / fusion protein: GFP (N terminal on backbone)
  Cloning method: Restriction Enzyme; 5′ cloning site unknown (unknown if destroyed)
Terms and licenses: Academic/Nonprofit Terms; Industry Terms: Not Available to Industry
How to cite: pQCXIZ GFP PODXL delta EC was a gift from David Bryant (Addgene plasmid # 202423 ; http://n2t.net/addgene:202423 ; RRID:Addgene_202423)
