[The description below was written by a language model from this plasmid's Addgene catalogue record and pLannotate feature annotations shown in this document.]
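Description:
pQCXIZ GFP PODXL delta EC is a 7,829 nt retroviral expression plasmid for producing a GFP-tagged form of human podocalyxin (PODXL) that lacks its extracellular domain. The catalogue lists the vector type as lentiviral, but the annotated elements are gammaretroviral. These comprise a hybrid CMV enhancer/promoter fused to a truncated Moloney murine sarcoma virus 5' LTR, an MESV-type Ψ packaging signal, a truncated MMLV gag region without its start codon, and a ΔU3 self-inactivating MMLV 3' LTR. This layout lets the CMV element drive genomic RNA transcription in packaging cells. After integration, the deleted U3 leaves the LTRs transcriptionally silent, so expression depends on the internal promoter. In bacteria the plasmid is maintained through a high-copy ColE1/pUC origin and selected with ampicillin (AmpR).

The payload is driven by an internal CMV enhancer/promoter. The open reading frame begins with a short N-terminal PODXL fragment, whose position is consistent with a signal peptide, although the record does not label it as such. This is followed directly by EGFP and then a C-terminal podocalyxin fragment that presumably covers the transmembrane and cytoplasmic portion remaining after the ectodomain deletion. The annotation tool matched this C-terminal segment to the rat protein, whereas the catalogue gives the species as human. Downstream, an EMCV IRES links the fusion to the Sh ble gene (BleoR), so a single bicistronic transcript supplies both the fusion protein and Zeocin resistance for selecting transduced cells. The construct serves for stable expression of a fluorescent, ectodomain-deleted podocalyxin mutant. According to the associated publication title, it was used in work on how spatial regulation of this glycocalyx component affects prometastatic function.
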