Features (pLannotate 1.2.2; 22 found; start..end, strand, type, name):
    309..512     +  promoter       CMV promoter: human cytomegalovirus (CMV) immediate early promoter
    513..688     +  LTR            5' LTR (truncated): truncated long terminal repeat from Moloney murine sarcoma virus
    810..1084    +  misc_feature   MESV Ψ (fragment): packaging signal of murine embryonic stem cell virus
   1151..1567    +  CDS            gag (truncated): truncated Moloney murine leukemia virus (MMLV) gag gene lacking the start codon
   1604..1907    +  enhancer       CMV enhancer: human cytomegalovirus immediate early enhancer
   1908..2111    +  promoter       CMV promoter: human cytomegalovirus (CMV) immediate early promoter
   2262..2327    +  CDS            PODXL (fragment): PODXL_HUMAN - Also known as PCLP, PCLP1. Experimental evidence at protein level: Swiss-Prot protein existence level 1. Involved in the regulation of both adhesion and cell morphology and cancer progression. Functions as an anti-adhesive molecule that maintains an open filtration pathway between neighboring foot processes in the podocyte by charge repulsion. Acts as a pro- adhesive molecule, enhancing the adherence of cells to immobilized ligands, increasing the rate of migration and cell-cell contacts in an integrin-dependent manner. Induces the formation of apical actin- dependent microvilli.
   2328..3044    +  CDS            EGFP: EGFP is a basic (constitutively fluorescent) green fluorescent protein published in 1996, derived from Aequorea victoria. It is reported to be a rapidly-maturing weak dimer with moderate acid sensitivity.
   3045..3335    +  CDS            Podxl (fragment): PODXL_RAT - Also known as Pclp1. Experimental evidence at protein level: Swiss-Prot protein existence level 1. Involved in the regulation of both adhesion and cell morphology and cancer progression. Functions as an anti-adhesive molecule that maintains an open filtration pathway between neighboring foot processes in the podocyte by charge repulsion. Acts as a pro- adhesive molecule, enhancing the adherence of cells to immobilized ligands, increasing the rate of migration and cell-cell contacts in an integrin-dependent manner. Induces the formation of apical actin- dependent microvilli. Involve
   3465..3927    +  misc_feature   IRES: internal ribosome entry site (IRES) of the encephalomyocarditis virus (EMCV)
   3941..4315    +  CDS            BleoR: antibiotic-binding protein; Sh ble from Streptoalloteichus hindustanus; confers resistance to bleomycin, phleomycin, and Zeocin™
   4319..4375    +  CDS            ble (fragment): BLE_KLEPN - Experimental evidence at protein level: Swiss-Prot protein existence level 1. Binding protein with a strong affinity to the bleomycin family of antibiotics. Binds to CL990; an antimitotic-antibiotic compound. From Klebsiella pneumoniae.
   4424..4493    +  CDS            env (fragment): murine leukemia virus gPr80 envelope polyprotein precursor; env; proteolytically cleaved into gp70SU and p15TM subunits
   4535..4960    +  LTR            3' LTR (ΔU3): self-inactivating 3' long terminal repeat (LTR) from Moloney murine leukemia virus
   5029..5069    +  CDS            rop (fragment): Rop protein, which maintains plasmids at low copy number; rop
   5171..5209    +  misc_feature   bom (fragment): basis of mobility region from pBR322
   5226..5555    +  promoter       SV40 promoter: SV40 enhancer and early promoter
   5561..5662    +  misc_feature   bom (fragment): basis of mobility region from pBR322
   5848..6436    -  rep_origin     ori: high-copy-number ColE1/pMB1/pBR322/pUC origin of replication
   6607..7467    -  CDS            AmpR: β-lactamase; bla; confers resistance to ampicillin, carbenicillin, and related antibiotics
   7468..7572    -  promoter       AmpR promoter: bla
   7758..308     +  enhancer       CMV enhancer (across the origin): human cytomegalovirus immediate early enhancer
>Addgene plasmid #202423 | pQCXIZ GFP PODXL delta EC | addgene full sequence | sequence record 399109 | Addgene NGS Result
TCCGCGTTACATAACTTACGGTAAATGGCCCGCCTGGCTGACCGCCCAACGACCCCCGCCCATTGACGTC
AATAATGACGTATGTTCCCATAGTAACGCCAATAGGGACTTTCCATTGACGTCAATGGGTGGAGTATTTA
CGGTAAACTGCCCACTTGGCAGTACATCAAGTGTATCATATGCCAAGTACGCCCCCTATTGACGTCAATG
ACGGTAAATGGCCCGCCTGGCATTATGCCCAGTACATGACCTTATGGGACTTTCCTACTTGGCAGTACAT
CTACGTATTAGTCATCGCTATTACCATGGTGATGCGGTTTTGGCAGTACATCAATGGGCGTGGATAGCGG
TTTGACTCACGGGGATTTCCAAGTCTCCACCCCATTGACGTCAATGGGAGTTTGTTTTGGCACCAAAATC
AACGGGACTTTCCAAAATGTCGTAACAACTCCGCCCCATTGACGCAAATGGGCGGTAGGCGTGTACGGTG
GGAGGTCTATATAAGCAGAGCTCAATAAAAGAGCCCACAACCCCTCACTCGGCGCGCCAGTCTTCCGATA
GACTGCGTCGCCCGGGTACCCGTATTCCCAATAAAGCCTCTTGCTGTTTGCATCCGAATCGTGGTCTCGC
TGTTCCTTGGGAGGGTCTCCTCTGAGTGATTGACTACCCACGACGGGGGTCTTTCATTTGGGGGCTCGTC
CGGGATTTGGAGACCCCTGCCCAGGGACCACCGACCCACCACCGGGAGGTAAGCTGGCCAGCAACTTATC
TGTGTCTGTCCGATTGTCTAGTGTCTATGTTTGATGTTATGCGCCTGCGTCTGTACTAGTTAGCTAACTA
GCTCTGTATCTGGCGGACCCGTGGTGGAACTGACGAGTTCTGAACACCCGGCCGCAACCCTGGGAGACGT
CCCAGGGACTTTGGGGGCCGTTTTTGTGGCCCGACCTGAGGAAGGGAGTCGATGTGGAATCCGACCCCGT
CAGGATATGTGGTTCTGGTAGGAGACGAGAACCTAAAACAGTTCCCGCCTCCGTCTGAATTTTTGCTTTC
GGTTTGGAACCGAAGCCGCGCGTCTTGTCTGCTGCAGCGCTGCAGCATCGTTCTGTGTTGTCTCTGTCTG
ACTGTGTTTCTGTATTTGTCTGAAAATTAGGGCCAGACTGTTACCACTCCCTTAAGTTTGACCTTAGGTC
ACTGGAAAGATGTCGAGCGGATCGCTCACAACCAGTCGGTAGATGTCAAGAAGAGACGTTGGGTTACCTT
CTGCTCTGCAGAATGGCCAACCTTTAACGTCGGATGGCCGCGAGACGGCACCTTTAACCGAGACCTCATC
ACCCAGGTTAAGATCAAGGTCTTTTCACCTGGCCCGCATGGACACCCAGACCAGGTCCCCTACATCGTGA
CCTGGGAAGCCTTGGCTTTTGACCCCCCTCCCTGGGTCAAGCCCTTTGTACACCCTAAGCCTCCGCCTCC
TCTTCCTCCATCCGCCCCGTCTCTCCCCCTTGAACCTCCTCGTTCGACCCCGCCTCGATCCTCCCTTTAT
CCAGCCCTCACTCCTTCTCTAGGCGCCGGAATTGAAGATCTGGGGGATCGATCCTCTAGAGTCCGTTACA
TAACTTACGGTAAATGGCCCGCCTGGCTGACCGCCCAACGACCCCCGCCCATTGACGTCAATAATGACGT
ATGTTCCCATAGTAACGCCAATAGGGACTTTCCATTGACGTCAATGGGTGGAGTATTTACGGTAAACTGC
CCACTTGGCAGTACATCAAGTGTATCATATGCCAAGTACGCCCCCTATTGACGTCAATGACGGTAAATGG
CCCGCCTGGCATTATGCCCAGTACATGACCTTATGGGACTTTCCTACTTGGCAGTACATCTACGTATTAG
TCATCGCTATTACCATGGTGATGCGGTTTTGGCAGTACATCAATGGGCGTGGATAGCGGTTTGACTCACG
GGGATTTCCAAGTCTCCACCCCATTGACGTCAATGGGAGTTTGTTTTGGCACCAAAATCAACGGGACTTT
CCAAAATGTCGTAACAACTCCGCCCCATTGACGCAAATGGGCGGTAGGCGTGTACGGTGGGAGGTCTATA
TAAGCAGAGCTCGTTTAGTGAACCGTCAGATCGCCTGGAGACGCCATCCACGCTGTTTTGACCTCCATAG
AAGACACCGGGACCGATCCAGCCTCCGCGGCCGGGAACGGTGCATTGGAACGGACCTGCAGGAATTGATC
CGCGGCCGCACCGGTGCCACCATGCGCTGCGCGCTGGCGCTCTCGGCGCTGCTGCTACTGTTGTCAACGC
CGCCGCTGCTGCCGTCGATGGTGAGCAAGGGCGAGGAGCTGTTCACCGGGGTGGTGCCCATCCTGGTCGA
GCTGGACGGCGACGTAAACGGCCACAAGTTCAGCGTGTCCGGCGAGGGCGAGGGCGATGCCACCTACGGC
AAGCTGACCCTGAAGTTCATCTGCACCACCGGCAAGCTGCCCGTGCCCTGGCCCACCCTCGTGACCACCC
TGACCTACGGCGTGCAGTGCTTCAGCCGCTACCCCGACCACATGAAGCAGCACGACTTCTTCAAGTCCGC
CATGCCCGAAGGCTACGTCCAGGAGCGCACCATCTTCTTCAAGGACGACGGCAACTACAAGACCCGCGCC
GAGGTGAAGTTCGAGGGCGACACCCTGGTGAACCGCATCGAGCTGAAGGGCATCGACTTCAAGGAGGACG
GCAACATCCTGGGGCACAAGCTGGAGTACAACTACAACAGCCACAACGTCTATATCATGGCCGACAAGCA
GAAGAACGGCATCAAGGTGAACTTCAAGATCCGCCACAACATCGAGGACGGCAGCGTGCAGCTCGCCGAC
CACTACCAGCAGAACACCCCCATCGGCGACGGCCCCGTGCTGCTGCCCGACAACCACTACCTGAGCACCC
AGTCCGCCCTGAGCAAAGACCCCAACGAGAAGCGCGATCACATGGTCCTGCTGGAGTTCGTGACCGCCGC
CGGGATCACTCTCGGCATGGACGAGCTGTACAAGCTCATCATCACCATCGTCTGCATGGCATCATTCCTG
CTCCTCGTGGCGGCCCTCTATGGCTGCTGCCACCAGCGCCTCTCCCAGAGGAAGGACCAGCAGCGGCTAA
CAGAGGAGCTGCAGACAGTGGAGAATGGTTACCATGACAACCCAACACTGGAAGTGATGGAGACCTCTTC
TGAGATGCAGGAGAAGAAGGTGGTCAGCCTCAACGGGGAGCTGGGGGACAGCTGGATCGTCCCTCTGGAC
AACCTGACCAAGGACGACCTGGATGAGGAGGAAGACACACACCTCTAGGGATCCGGAATTCCGCCCCTCT
CCCYCCCCCCCCCCTAACGTTACTGGCCGAAGCCGCTTGGAATAAGGCCGGTGTGCGTTTGTCTATATGT
TATTTTCCACCATATTGCCGTCTTTTGGCAATGTGAGGGCCCGGAAACCTGGCCCTGTCTTCTTGACGAG
CATTCCTAGGGGTCTTTCCCCTCTCGCCAAAGGAATGCAAGGTCTGTTGAATGTCGTGAAGGAAGCAGTT
CCTCTGGAAGCTTCTTGAAGACAAACAACGTCTGTAGCGACCCTTTGCAGGCAGCGGAACCCCCCACCTG
GCGACAGGTGCCTCTGCGGCCAAAAGCCACGTGTATAAGATACACCTGCAAAGGCGGCACAACCCCAGTG
CCACGTTGTGAGTTGGATAGTTGTGGAAAGAGTCAAATGGCTCTCCTCAAGCGTATTCAACAAGGGGCTG
AAGGATGCCCAGAAGGTACCCCATTGTATGGGATCTGATCTGGGGCCTCGGTGCACATGCTTTACATGTG
TTTAGTCGAGGTTAAAAAAACGTCTAGGCCCCCCGAACCACGGGGACGTGGTTTTCCTTTGAAAAACACG
ATGATAAGCTTGCCACAACCATGGCCAAGTTGACCAGTGCCGTTCCGGTGCTCACCGCGCGCGACGTCGC
CGGAGCGGTCGAGTTCTGGACCGACCGGCTCGGGTTCTCCCGGGACTTCGTGGAGGACGACTTCGCCGGT
GTGGTCCGGGACGACGTGACCCTGTTCATCAGCGCGGTCCAGGACCAGGTGGTGCCGGACAACACCCTGG
CCTGGGTGTGGGTGCGCGGCCTGGACGAGCTGTACGCCGAGTGGTCGGAGGTCGTGTCCACGAACTTCCG
GGACGCCTCCGGGCCGGCCATGACCGAGATCGGCGAGCAGCCGTGGGGGCGGGAGTTCGCCCTGCGCGAC
CCGGCCGGCAACTGCGTGCACTTCGTGGCCGAGGAGCAGGACTGACACGACCCGGACGGGACGCTCCTGC
GCCTGATACAGAACGAATTGCTTGCAGGCATCTCATGAGTGTGTCTTCCCGTTTTCCGCCTGAGGTCACT
GCGTGGATGGAGCATCAGTGGTCCAGGCTCTAGTTTTGACTCAACAATATCACCAGCTGAAGCCTATAGA
GTACGAGCCATAGATAAAATAAAAGATTTTATTTAGTCTCCAGAAAAAGGGGGGAATGAAAGACCCCACC
TGTAGGTTTGGCAAGCTAGCTTAAGTAACGCCATTTTGCAAGGCATGGAAAAATACATAACTGAGAATAG
AGAAGTTCAGATCAAGGTCAGGAACAGATGGAACAGGGTCGACCCTAGAGAACCATCAGATGTTTCCAGG
GTGCCCCAAGGACCTGAAATGACCCTGTGCCTTATTTGAACTAACCAATCAGTTCGCTTCTCGCTTCTGT
TCGCGCGCTTCTGCTCCCCGAGCTCAATAAAAGAGCCCACAACCCCTCACTCGGGGCGCCAGTCCTCCGA
TTGACTGAGTCGCCCGGGTACCCGTGTATCCAATAAACCCTCTTGCAGTTGCATCCGACTTGTGGTCTCG
CTGTTCCTTGGGAGGGTCTCCTCTGAGTGATTGACTACCCGTCAGCGGGGGTCTTTCATTTGGGGGCTCG
TCCGGGATCGGGAGACCCCTGCCCAGGGACCACCGACCCACCACCGGGAGGTAAGCTGGCTGCCTCGCGC
GTTTCGGTGATGACGGTGAAAACCTCTGACACATGCAGCTCCCGGAGACGGTCACAGCTTGTCTGTAAGC
GGATGCCGGGAGCAGACAAGCCCGTCAGGGCGCGTCAGCGGGTGTTGGCGGGTGTCGGGGCGCAGCCATG
ACCCAGTCACGTAGCGATAGCGGAGTGTAGATCCGGCTGTGGAATGTGTGTCAGTTAGGGTGTGGAAAGT
CCCCAGGCTCCCCAGCAGGCAGAAGTATGCAAAGCATGCATCTCAATTAGTCAGCAACCAGGTGTGGAAA
GTCCCCAGGCTCCCCAGCAGGCAGAAGTATGCAAAGCATGCATCTCAATTAGTCAGCAACCATAGTCCCG
CCCCTAACTCCGCCCATCCCGCCCCTAACTCCGCCCAGTTCCGCCCATTCTCCGCCCCATGGCTGACTAA
TTTTTTTTATTTATGCAGAGGCCGAGGCCGCCTCGGCCTCTGAGCTATTCCAGAAGTAGTGAGGAGGCTT
TTTTGGAGGCCTAGGCTTTTGCAAAAAGCTTACTGGCTTAACTATGCGGCATCAGAGCAGATTGTACTGA
GAGTGCACCATATGCGGTGTGAAATACCGCACAGATGCGTAAGGAGAAAATACCGCATCAGGCGCTCTTC
CGCTTCCTCGCTCACTGACTCGCTGCGCTCGGTCGTTCGGCTGCGGCGAGCGGTATCAGCTCACTCAAAG
GCGGTAATACGGTTATCCACAGAATCAGGGGATAACGCAGGAAAGAACATGTGAGCAAAAGGCCAGCAAA
AGGCCAGGAACCGTAAAAAGGCCGCGTTGCTGGCGTTTTTCCATAGGCTCCGCCCCCCTGACGAGCATCA
CAAAAATCGACGCTCAAGTCAGAGGTGGCGAAACCCGACAGGACTATAAAGATACCAGGCGTTTCCCCCT
GGAAGCTCCCTCGTGCGCTCTCCTGTTCCGACCCTGCCGCTTACCGGATACCTGTCCGCCTTTCTCCCTT
CGGGAAGCGTGGCGCTTTCTCATAGCTCACGCTGTAGGTATCTCAGTTCGGTGTAGGTCGTTCGCTCCAA
GCTGGGCTGTGTGCACGAACCCCCCGTTCAGCCCGACCGCTGCGCCTTATCCGGTAACTATCGTCTTGAG
TCCAACCCGGTAAGACACGACTTATCGCCACTGGCAGCAGCCACTGGTAACAGGATTAGCAGAGCGAGGT
ATGTAGGCGGTGCTACAGAGTTCTTGAAGTGGTGGCCTAACTACGGCTACACTAGAAGGACAGTATTTGG
TATCTGCGCTCTGCTGAAGCCAGTTACCTTCGGAAAAAGAGTTGGTAGCTCTTGATCCGGCAAACAAACC
ACCGCTGGTAGCGGTGGTTTTTTTGTTTGCAAGCAGCAGATTACGCGCAGAAAAAAAGGATCTCAAGAAG
ATCCTTTGATCTTTTCTACGGGGTCTGACGCTCAGTGGAACGAAAACTCACGTTAAGGGATTTTGGTCAT
GAGATTATCAAAAAGGATCTTCACCTAGATCCTTTTAAATTAAAAATGAAGTTTTAAATCAATCTAAAGT
ATATATGAGTAAACTTGGTCTGACAGTTACCAATGCTTAATCAGTGAGGCACCTATCTCAGCGATCTGTC
TATTTCGTTCATCCATAGTTGCCTGACTCCCCGTCGTGTAGATAACTACGATACGGGAGGGCTTACCATC
TGGCCCCAGTGCTGCAATGATACCGCGAGACCCACGCTCACCGGCTCCAGATTTATCAGCAATAAACCAG
CCAGCCGGAAGGGCCGAGCGCAGAAGTGGTCCTGCAACTTTATCCGCCTCCATCCAGTCTATTAATTGTT
GCCGGGAAGCTAGAGTAAGTAGTTCGCCAGTTAATAGTTTGCGCAACGTTGTTGCCATTGCTGCAGGCAT
CGTGGTGTCACGCTCGTCGTTTGGTATGGCTTCATTCAGCTCCGGTTCCCAACGATCAAGGCGAGTTACA
TGATCCCCCATGTTGTGCAAAAAAGCGGTTAGCTCCTTCGGTCCTCCGATCGTTGTCAGAAGTAAGTTGG
CCGCAGTGTTATCACTCATGGTTATGGCAGCACTGCATAATTCTCTTACTGTCATGCCATCCGTAAGATG
CTTTTCTGTGACTGGTGAGTACTCAACCAAGTCATTCTGAGAATAGTGTATGCGGCGACCGAGTTGCTCT
TGCCCGGCGTCAACACGGGATAATACCGCGCCACATAGCAGAACTTTAAAAGTGCTCATCATTGGAAAAC
GTTCTTCGGGGCGAAAACTCTCAAGGATCTTACCGCTGTTGAGATCCAGTTCGATGTAACCCACTCGTGC
ACCCAACTGATCTTCAGCATCTTTTACTTTCACCAGCGTTTCTGGGTGAGCAAAAACAGGAAGGCAAAAT
GCCGCAAAAAAGGGAATAAGGGCGACACGGAAATGTTGAATACTCATACTCTTCCTTTTTCAATATTATT
GAAGCATTTATCAGGGTTATTGTCTCATGAGCGGATACATATTTGAATGTATTTAGAAAAATAAACAAAT
AGGGGTTCCGCGCACATTTCCCCGAAAAGTGCCACCTGACGTCTAAGAAACCATTATTATCATGACATTA
ACCTATAAAAATAGGCGTATCACGAGGCCCTTTCGTCTTCAAGAATTAGCTTGGCCATTGCATACGTTGT
ATCCATATCATAATATGTACATTTATATTGGCTCATGTCCAACATTACCGCCATGTTGACATTGATTATT
GACTAGTTATTAATAGTAATCAATTACGGGGTCATTAGTTCATAGCCCATATATGGAGT
